>Addgene plasmid #211688 | pCF826-recipient_U6-sgRNA-EFS-Cas9-P2A-mCherry2 | addgene full sequence | sequence record 420078 | Addgene NGS Result
GTCGACGGATCGGGAGATCTCCCGATCCCCTATGGTGCACTCTCAGTACAATCTGCTCTGATGCCGCATA
GTTAAGCCAGTATCTGCTCCCTGCTTGTGTGTTGGAGGTCGCTGAGTAGTGCGCGAGCAAAATTTAAGCT
ACAACAAGGCAAGGCTTGACCGACAATTGCATGAAGAATCTGCTTAGGGTTAGGCGTTTTGCGCTGCTTC
GCGATGTACGGGCCAGATATTGACATTGATTATTGACTAGTTATTAATAGTAATCAATTACGGGGTCATT
AGTTCATAGCCCATATATGGAGTTCCGCGTTACATAACTTACGGTAAATGGCCCGCCTGGCTGACCGCCC
AACGACCCCCGCCCATTGACGTCAATAATGACGTATGTTCCCATAGTAACGCCAATAGGGACTTTCCATT
GACGTCAATGGGTGGAGTATTTACGGTAAACTGCCCACTTGGCAGTACATCAAGTGTATCATATGCCAAG
TACGCCCCCTATTGACGTCAATGACGGTAAATGGCCCGCCTGGCATTATGCCCAGTACATGACCTTATGG
GACTTTCCTACTTGGCAGTACATCTACGTATTAGTCATCGCTATTACCATGGTGATGCGGTTTTGGCAGT
ACATCAATGGGCGTGGATAGCGGTTTGACTCACGGGGATTTCCAAGTCTCCACCCCATTGACGTCAATGG
GAGTTTGTTTTGGCACCAAAATCAACGGGACTTTCCAAAATGTCGTAACAACTCCGCCCCATTGACGCAA
ATGGGCGGTAGGCGTGTACGGTGGGAGGTCTATATAAGCAGCGCGTTTTGCCTGTACTGGGTCTCTCTGG
TTAGACCAGATCTGAGCCTGGGAGCTCTCTGGCTAACTAGGGAACCCACTGCTTAAGCCTCAATAAAGCT
TGCCTTGAGTGCTTCAAGTAGTGTGTGCCCGTCTGTTGTGTGACTCTGGTAACTAGAGATCCCTCAGACC
CTTTTAGTCAGTGTGGAAAATCTCTAGCAGTGGCGCCCGAACAGGGACTTGAAAGCGAAAGGGAAACCAG
AGGAGCTCTCTCGACGCAGGACTCGGCTTGCTGAAGCGCGCACGGCAAGAGGCGAGGGGCGGCGACTGGT
GAGTACGCCAAAAATTTTGACTAGCGGAGGCTAGAAGGAGAGAGATGGGTGCGAGAGCGTCAGTATTAAG
CGGGGGAGAATTAGATCGCGATGGGAAAAAATTCGGTTAAGGCCAGGGGGAAAGAAAAAATATAAATTAA
AACATATAGTATGGGCAAGCAGGGAGCTAGAACGATTCGCAGTTAATCCTGGCCTGTTAGAAACATCAGA
AGGCTGTAGACAAATACTGGGACAGCTACAACCATCCCTTCAGACAGGATCAGAAGAACTTAGATCATTA
TATAATACAGTAGCAACCCTCTATTGTGTGCATCAAAGGATAGAGATAAAAGACACCAAGGAAGCTTTAG
ACAAGATAGAGGAAGAGCAAAACAAAAGTAAGACCACCGCACAGCAAGCGGCCGCTGATCTTCAGACCTG
GAGGAGGAGATATGAGGGACAATTGGAGAAGTGAATTATATAAATATAAAGTAGTAAAAATTGAACCATT
AGGAGTAGCACCCACCAAGGCAAAGAGAAGAGTGGTGCAGAGAGAAAAAAGAGCAGTGGGAATAGGAGCT
TTGTTCCTTGGGTTCTTGGGAGCAGCAGGAAGCACTATGGGCGCAGCGTCAATGACGCTGACGGTACAGG
CCAGACAATTATTGTCTGGTATAGTGCAGCAGCAGAACAATTTGCTGAGGGCTATTGAGGCGCAACAGCA
TCTGTTGCAACTCACAGTCTGGGGCATCAAGCAGCTCCAGGCAAGAATCCTGGCTGTGGAAAGATACCTA
AAGGATCAACAGCTCCTGGGGATTTGGGGTTGCTCTGGAAAACTCATTTGCACCACTGCTGTGCCTTGGA
ATGCTAGTTGGAGTAATAAATCTCTGGAACAGATTTGGAATCACACGACCTGGATGGAGTGGGACAGAGA
AATTAACAATTACACAAGCTTAATACACTCCTTAATTGAAGAATCGCAAAACCAGCAAGAAAAGAATGAA
CAAGAATTATTGGAATTAGATAAATGGGCAAGTTTGTGGAATTGGTTTAACATAACAAATTGGCTGTGGT
ATATAAAATTATTCATAATGATAGTAGGAGGCTTGGTAGGTTTAAGAATAGTTTTTGCTGTACTTTCTAT
AGTGAATAGAGTTAGGCAGGGATATTCACCATTATCGTTTCAGACCCACCTCCCAACCCCGAGGGGACCC
GACAGGCCCGAAGGAATAGAAGAAGAAGGTGGAGAGAGAGACAGAGACAGATCCATTCGATTAGTGAACG
GATCGGCACTGCGTGCGCCAATTCTGCAGACAAATGGCAGTATTCATCCACAATTTTAAAAGAAAAGGGG
GGATTGGGGGGTACAGTGCAGGGGAAAGAATAGTAGACATAATAGCAACAGACATACAAACTAAAGAATT
ACAAAAACAAATTACAAAAATTCAAAATTTTCGGGTTTATTACAGGGACAGCAGAGATCCAGTTTGGTTA
ATTAAGGTACCGAGGGCCTATTTCCCATGATTCCTTCATATTTGCATATACGATACAAGGCTGTTAGAGA
GATAATTAGAATTAATTTGACTGTAAACACAAAGATATTAGTACAAAATACGTGACGTAGAAAGTAATAA
TTTCTTGGGTAGTTTGCAGTTTTAAAATTATGTTTTAAAATGGACTATCATATGCTTACCGTAACTTGAA
AGTATTTCGATTTCTTGGCTTTATATATCTTGTGGAAAGGACGAAACACCGGAGACGGAGGACGACGAAC
GTCTCTGTTTAAGAGCTATGCTGGAAACAGCATAGCAAGTTTAAATAAGGCTAGTCCGTTATCAACTTGA
AAAAGTGGCACCGAGTCGGTGCTTTTTTTGAATTCGCTAGCTAGGTCTTGAAAGGAGTGGGAATTGGCTC
CGGTGCCCGTCAGTGGGCAGAGCGCACATCGCCCACAGTCCCCGAGAAGTTGGGGGGAGGGGTCGGCAAT
TGATCCGGTGCCTAGAGAAGGTGGCGCGGGGTAAACTGGGAAAGTGATGTCGTGTACTGGCTCCGCCTTT
TTCCCGAGGGTGGGGGAGAACCGTATATAAGTGCAGTAGTCGCCGTGAACGTTCTTTTTCGCAACGGGTT
TGCCGCCAGAACACAGGACCGGTTCTAGAGCGCTGCCACCATGGACAAGAAGTACAGCATCGGCCTGGAC
ATCGGCACCAACTCTGTGGGCTGGGCCGTGATCACCGACGAGTACAAGGTGCCCAGCAAGAAATTCAAGG
TGCTGGGCAACACCGACCGGCACAGCATCAAGAAGAACCTGATCGGAGCCCTGCTGTTCGACAGCGGCGA
AACAGCCGAGGCCACCCGGCTGAAGAGAACCGCCAGAAGAAGATACACCAGACGGAAGAACCGGATCTGC
TATCTGCAAGAGATCTTCAGCAACGAGATGGCCAAGGTGGACGACAGCTTCTTCCACAGACTGGAAGAGT
CCTTCCTGGTGGAAGAGGATAAGAAGCACGAGCGGCACCCCATCTTCGGCAACATCGTGGACGAGGTGGC
CTACCACGAGAAGTACCCCACCATCTACCACCTGAGAAAGAAACTGGTGGACAGCACCGACAAGGCCGAC
CTGCGGCTGATCTATCTGGCCCTGGCCCACATGATCAAGTTCCGGGGCCACTTCCTGATCGAGGGCGACC
TGAACCCCGACAACAGCGACGTGGACAAGCTGTTCATCCAGCTGGTGCAGACCTACAACCAGCTGTTCGA
GGAAAACCCCATCAACGCCAGCGGCGTGGACGCCAAGGCCATCCTGTCTGCCAGACTGAGCAAGAGCAGA
CGGCTGGAAAATCTGATCGCCCAGCTGCCCGGCGAGAAGAAGAATGGCCTGTTCGGAAACCTGATTGCCC
TGAGCCTGGGCCTGACCCCCAACTTCAAGAGCAACTTCGACCTGGCCGAGGATGCCAAACTGCAGCTGAG
CAAGGACACCTACGACGACGACCTGGACAACCTGCTGGCCCAGATCGGCGACCAGTACGCCGACCTGTTT
CTGGCCGCCAAGAACCTGTCCGACGCCATCCTGCTGAGCGACATCCTGAGAGTGAACACCGAGATCACCA
AGGCCCCCCTGAGCGCCTCTATGATCAAGAGATACGACGAGCACCACCAGGACCTGACCCTGCTGAAAGC
TCTCGTGCGGCAGCAGCTGCCTGAGAAGTACAAAGAGATTTTCTTCGACCAGAGCAAGAACGGCTACGCC
GGCTACATTGACGGCGGAGCCAGCCAGGAAGAGTTCTACAAGTTCATCAAGCCCATCCTGGAAAAGATGG
ACGGCACCGAGGAACTGCTCGTGAAGCTGAACAGAGAGGACCTGCTGCGGAAGCAGCGGACCTTCGACAA
CGGCAGCATCCCCCACCAGATCCACCTGGGAGAGCTGCACGCCATTCTGCGGCGGCAGGAAGATTTTTAC
CCATTCCTGAAGGACAACCGGGAAAAGATCGAGAAGATCCTGACCTTCCGCATCCCCTACTACGTGGGCC
CTCTGGCCAGGGGAAACAGCAGATTCGCCTGGATGACCAGAAAGAGCGAGGAAACCATCACCCCCTGGAA
CTTCGAGGAAGTGGTGGACAAGGGCGCTTCCGCCCAGAGCTTCATCGAGCGGATGACCAACTTCGATAAG
AACCTGCCCAACGAGAAGGTGCTGCCCAAGCACAGCCTGCTGTACGAGTACTTCACCGTGTATAACGAGC
TGACCAAAGTGAAATACGTGACCGAGGGAATGAGAAAGCCCGCCTTCCTGAGCGGCGAGCAGAAAAAGGC
CATCGTGGACCTGCTGTTCAAGACCAACCGGAAAGTGACCGTGAAGCAGCTGAAAGAGGACTACTTCAAG
AAAATCGAGTGCTTCGACTCCGTGGAAATCTCCGGCGTGGAAGATCGGTTCAACGCCTCCCTGGGCACAT
ACCACGATCTGCTGAAAATTATCAAGGACAAGGACTTCCTGGACAATGAGGAAAACGAGGACATTCTGGA
AGATATCGTGCTGACCCTGACACTGTTTGAGGACAGAGAGATGATCGAGGAACGGCTGAAAACCTATGCC
CACCTGTTCGACGACAAAGTGATGAAGCAGCTGAAGCGGCGGAGATACACCGGCTGGGGCAGGCTGAGCC
GGAAGCTGATCAACGGCATCCGGGACAAGCAGTCCGGCAAGACAATCCTGGATTTCCTGAAGTCCGACGG
CTTCGCCAACAGAAACTTCATGCAGCTGATCCACGACGACAGCCTGACCTTTAAAGAGGACATCCAGAAA
GCCCAGGTGTCCGGCCAGGGCGATAGCCTGCACGAGCACATTGCCAATCTGGCCGGCAGCCCCGCCATTA
AGAAGGGCATCCTGCAGACAGTGAAGGTGGTGGACGAGCTCGTGAAAGTGATGGGCCGGCACAAGCCCGA
GAACATCGTGATCGAAATGGCCAGAGAGAACCAGACCACCCAGAAGGGACAGAAGAACAGCCGCGAGAGA
ATGAAGCGGATCGAAGAGGGCATCAAAGAGCTGGGCAGCCAGATCCTGAAAGAACACCCCGTGGAAAACA
CCCAGCTGCAGAACGAGAAGCTGTACCTGTACTACCTGCAGAATGGGCGGGATATGTACGTGGACCAGGA
ACTGGACATCAACCGGCTGTCCGACTACGATGTGGACCATATCGTGCCTCAGAGCTTTCTGAAGGACGAC
TCCATCGACAACAAGGTGCTGACCAGAAGCGACAAGAACCGGGGCAAGAGCGACAACGTGCCCTCCGAAG
AGGTCGTGAAGAAGATGAAGAACTACTGGCGGCAGCTGCTGAACGCCAAGCTGATTACCCAGAGAAAGTT
CGACAATCTGACCAAGGCCGAGAGAGGCGGCCTGAGCGAACTGGATAAGGCCGGCTTCATCAAGAGACAG
CTGGTGGAAACCCGGCAGATCACAAAGCACGTGGCACAGATCCTGGACTCCCGGATGAACACTAAGTACG
ACGAGAATGACAAGCTGATCCGGGAAGTGAAAGTGATCACCCTGAAGTCCAAGCTGGTGTCCGATTTCCG
GAAGGATTTCCAGTTTTACAAAGTGCGCGAGATCAACAACTACCACCACGCCCACGACGCCTACCTGAAC
GCCGTCGTGGGAACCGCCCTGATCAAAAAGTACCCTAAGCTGGAAAGCGAGTTCGTGTACGGCGACTACA
AGGTGTACGACGTGCGGAAGATGATCGCCAAGAGCGAGCAGGAAATCGGCAAGGCTACCGCCAAGTACTT
CTTCTACAGCAACATCATGAACTTTTTCAAGACCGAGATTACCCTGGCCAACGGCGAGATCCGGAAGCGG
CCTCTGATCGAGACAAACGGCGAAACCGGGGAGATCGTGTGGGATAAGGGCCGGGATTTTGCCACCGTGC
GGAAAGTGCTGAGCATGCCCCAAGTGAATATCGTGAAAAAGACCGAGGTGCAGACAGGCGGCTTCAGCAA
AGAGTCTATCCTGCCCAAGAGGAACAGCGATAAGCTGATCGCCAGAAAGAAGGACTGGGACCCTAAGAAG
TACGGCGGCTTCGACAGCCCCACCGTGGCCTATTCTGTGCTGGTGGTGGCCAAAGTGGAAAAGGGCAAGT
CCAAGAAACTGAAGAGTGTGAAAGAGCTGCTGGGGATCACCATCATGGAAAGAAGCAGCTTCGAGAAGAA
TCCCATCGACTTTCTGGAAGCCAAGGGCTACAAAGAAGTGAAAAAGGACCTGATCATCAAGCTGCCTAAG
TACTCCCTGTTCGAGCTGGAAAACGGCCGGAAGAGAATGCTGGCCTCTGCCGGCGAACTGCAGAAGGGAA
ACGAACTGGCCCTGCCCTCCAAATATGTGAACTTCCTGTACCTGGCCAGCCACTATGAGAAGCTGAAGGG
CTCCCCCGAGGATAATGAGCAGAAACAGCTGTTTGTGGAACAGCACAAGCACTACCTGGACGAGATCATC
GAGCAGATCAGCGAGTTCTCCAAGAGAGTGATCCTGGCCGACGCTAATCTGGACAAAGTGCTGTCCGCCT
ACAACAAGCACCGGGATAAGCCCATCAGAGAGCAGGCCGAGAATATCATCCACCTGTTTACCCTGACCAA
TCTGGGAGCCCCTGCCGCCTTCAAGTACTTTGACACCACCATCGACCGGAAGAGGTACACCAGCACCAAA
GAGGTGCTGGACGCCACCCTGATCCACCAGAGCATCACCGGCCTGTACGAGACACGGATCGACCTGTCTC
AGCTGGGAGGCGACAAGCGACCTGCCGCCACAAAGAAGGCTGGACAGGCTAAGAAGAAGAAAGATTACAA
AGACGATGACGATAAGGGATCCGGCGCAACAAACTTCTCTCTGCTGAAACAAGCCGGAGATGTCGAAGAG
AATCCTGGACCGATGGTCAGTAAAGGTGAAGAGGACAATATGGCTATCATCAAGGAGTTCATGCGCTTTA
AGGTACACATGGAAGGCTCAGTTAACGGGCATGAGTTCGAAATAGAGGGAGAAGGTGAAGGACGCCCCTA
TGAAGGCACCCAAACGGCTAAGCTGAAGGTAACTAAGGGCGGTCCCTTGCCCTTCGCCTGGGACATACTG
AGCCCGCAGTTCATGTACGGTTCCAAAGCCTATGTAAAACACCCCGCCGACATTCCTGACTATCTTAAGC
TGTCTTTTCCCGAAGGCTTTAACTGGGAAAGAGTAATGAATTTCGAGGATGGAGGGGTGGTCACTGTAAC
ACAGGATTCTAGTCTGCAAGATGGGGAGTTCATCTACAAGGTGAAGCTGCGCGGCACGAATTTTCCCTCA
GATGGTCCTGTCATGCAGTGTCGGACTATGGGGTGGGAAGCAAGCACAGAAAGAATGTATCCTGAGGACG
GGGCACTGAAGGGAGAGATCAAACAGCGGCTCAAACTTAAAGACGGCGGGCACTATGACGCCGAAGTTAA
GACAACTTACAAGGCCAAGAAGCCCGTTCAGTTGCCGGGCGCATACAACGTGGACATAAAGCTCGACATC
TTGTCCCATAATGAGGACTACACAATCGTGGAACAGTATGAACGGGCCGAGGGCAGACATTCTACCGGGG
GGATGGATGAGCTTTACAAGTAAACGCGTTAAGTCGACAATCAACCTCTGGATTACAAAATTTGTGAAAG
ATTGACTGGTATTCTTAACTATGTTGCTCCTTTTACGCTATGTGGATACGCTGCTTTAATGCCTTTGTAT
CATGCTATTGCTTCCCGTATGGCTTTCATTTTCTCCTCCTTGTATAAATCCTGGTTGCTGTCTCTTTATG
AGGAGTTGTGGCCCGTTGTCAGGCAACGTGGCGTGGTGTGCACTGTGTTTGCTGACGCAACCCCCACTGG
TTGGGGCATTGCCACCACCTGTCAGCTCCTTTCCGGGACTTTCGCTTTCCCCCTCCCTATTGCCACGGCG
GAACTCATCGCCGCCTGCCTTGCCCGCTGCTGGACAGGGGCTCGGCTGTTGGGCACTGACAATTCCGTGG
TGTTGTCGGGGAAATCATCGTCCTTTCCTTGGCTGCTCGCCTGTGTTGCCACCTGGATTCTGCGCGGGAC
GTCCTTCTGCTACGTCCCTTCGGCCCTCAATCCAGCGGACCTTCCTTCCCGCGGCCTGCTGCCGGCTCTG
CGGCCTCTTCCGCGTCTTCGCCTTCGCCCTCAGACGAGTCGGATCTCCCTTTGGGCCGCCTCCCCGCGTC
GACTTTAAGACCAATGACTTACAAGGCAGCTGTAGATCTTAGCCACTTTTTAAAAGAAAAGGGGGGACTG
GAAGGGCTAATTCACTCCCAACGAAGACAAGATCTGCTTTTTGCTTGTACTGGGTCTCTCTGGTTAGACC
AGATCTGAGCCTGGGAGCTCTCTGGCTAACTAGGGAACCCACTGCTTAAGCCTCAATAAAGCTTGCCTTG
AGTGCTTCAAGTAGTGTGTGCCCGTCTGTTGTGTGACTCTGGTAACTAGAGATCCCTCAGACCCTTTTAG
TCAGTGTGGAAAATCTCTAGCAGGGCCCGTTTAAACCCGCTGATCAGCCTCGACTGTGCCTTCTAGTTGC
CAGCCATCTGTTGTTTGCCCCTCCCCCGTGCCTTCCTTGACCCTGGAAGGTGCCACTCCCACTGTCCTTT
CCTAATAAAATGAGGAAATTGCATCGCATTGTCTGAGTAGGTGTCATTCTATTCTGGGGGGTGGGGTGGG
GCAGGACAGCAAGGGGGAGGATTGGGAAGACAATAGCAGGCATGCTGGGGATGCGGTGGGCTCTATGGCT
TCTGAGGCGGAAAGAACCAGCCATTAATGAAAAGAACCAGCCATTAATGAATCGGCCAACGCGCGGGGAG
AGGCGGTTTGCGTATTGGGCGCTCTTCCGCTTCCTCGCTCACTGACTCGCTGCGCTCGGTCGTTCGGCTG
CGGCGAGCGGTATCAGCTCACTCAAAGGCGGTAATACGGTTATCCACAGAATCAGGGGATAACGCAGGAA
AGAACATGTGAGCAAAAGGCCAGCAAAAGGCCAGGAACCGTAAAAAGGCCGCGTTGCTGGCGTTTTTCCA
TAGGCTCCGCCCCCCTGACGAGCATCACAAAAATCGACGCTCAAGTCAGAGGTGGCGAAACCCGACAGGA
CTATAAAGATACCAGGCGTTTCCCCCTGGAAGCTCCCTCGTGCGCTCTCCTGTTCCGACCCTGCCGCTTA
CCGGATACCTGTCCGCCTTTCTCCCTTCGGGAAGCGTGGCGCTTTCTCATAGCTCACGCTGTAGGTATCT
CAGTTCGGTGTAGGTCGTTCGCTCCAAGCTGGGCTGTGTGCACGAACCCCCCGTTCAGCCCGACCGCTGC
GCCTTATCCGGTAACTATCGTCTTGAGTCCAACCCGGTAAGACACGACTTATCGCCACTGGCAGCAGCCA
CTGGTAACAGGATTAGCAGAGCGAGGTATGTAGGCGGTGCTACAGAGTTCTTGAAGTGGTGGCCTAACTA
CGGCTACACTAGAAGAACAGTATTTGGTATCTGCGCTCTGCTGAAGCCAGTTACCTTCGGAAAAAGAGTT
GGTAGCTCTTGATCCGGCAAACAAACCACCGCTGGTAGCGGTGGTTTTTTTGTTTGCAAGCAGCAGATTA
CGCGCAGAAAAAAAGGATCTCAAGAAGATCCTTTGATCTTTTCTACGGGGTCTGACGCTCAGTGGAACGA
AAACTCACGTTAAGGGATTTTGGTCATGAGATTATCAAAAAGGATCTTCACCTAGATCCTTTTAAATTAA
AAATGAAGTTTTAAATCAATCTAAAGTATATATGAGTAAACTTGGTCTGACAGTTACCAATGCTTAATCA
GTGAGGCACCTATCTCAGCGATCTGTCTATTTCGTTCATCCATAGTTGCCTGACTCCCCGTCGTGTAGAT
AACTACGATACGGGAGGGCTTACCATCTGGCCCCAGTGCTGCAATGATACCGCGAGACCCACGCTCACCG
GCTCCAGATTTATCAGCAATAAACCAGCCAGCCGGAAGGGCCGAGCGCAGAAGTGGTCCTGCAACTTTAT
CCGCCTCCATCCAGTCTATTAATTGTTGCCGGGAAGCTAGAGTAAGTAGTTCGCCAGTTAATAGTTTGCG
CAACGTTGTTGCCATTGCTACAGGCATCGTGGTGTCACGCTCGTCGTTTGGTATGGCTTCATTCAGCTCC
GGTTCCCAACGATCAAGGCGAGTTACATGATCCCCCATGTTGTGCAAAAAAGCGGTTAGCTCCTTCGGTC
CTCCGATCGTTGTCAGAAGTAAGTTGGCCGCAGTGTTATCACTCATGGTTATGGCAGCACTGCATAATTC
TCTTACTGTCATGCCATCCGTAAGATGCTTTTCTGTGACTGGTGAGTACTCAACCAAGTCATTCTGAGAA
TAGTGTATGCGGCGACCGAGTTGCTCTTGCCCGGCGTCAATACGGGATAATACCGCGCCACATAGCAGAA
CTTTAAAAGTGCTCATCATTGGAAAACGTTCTTCGGGGCGAAAACTCTCAAGGATCTTACCGCTGTTGAG
ATCCAGTTCGATGTAACCCACTCGTGCACCCAACTGATCTTCAGCATCTTTTACTTTCACCAGCGTTTCT
GGGTGAGCAAAAACAGGAAGGCAAAATGCCGCAAAAAAGGGAATAAGGGCGACACGGAAATGTTGAATAC
TCATACTCTTCCTTTTTCAATATTATTGAAGCATTTATCAGGGTTATTGTCTCATGAGCGGATACATATT
TGAATGTATTTAGAAAAATAAACAAATAGGGGTTCCGCGCACATTTCCCCGAAAAGTGCCACCTGAC
Features (pLannotate 1.2.2; 24 found; start..end, strand, type, name):
     31..83      -  misc_feature   bom (fragment): basis of mobility region from pBR322
    232..611     +  enhancer       CMV enhancer: human cytomegalovirus immediate early enhancer
    612..811     +  promoter       CMV promoter: human cytomegalovirus (CMV) immediate early promoter
    829..1009    +  LTR            5' LTR (truncated): truncated 5' long terminal repeat (LTR) from HIV-1
   1056..1181    +  misc_feature   HIV-1 Ψ: packaging signal of human immunodeficiency virus type 1
   1165..1528    +  CDS            HIV-1 gag (fragment): gag protein from human immunodeficiency virus 1; gag
   1674..1907    +  misc_feature   RRE: The Rev response element (RRE) of HIV-1 allows for Rev-dependent mRNA export from the nucleus to the cytoplasm.
   2284..2384    +  CDS            Rev (fragment): human immunodeficiency virus 1 (HIV-1) Rev protein; rev; enhances nuclear export of unspliced and incompletely spliced viral mRNAs
   2434..2551    +  misc_feature   cPPT/CTS: central polypurine tract and central termination sequence of HIV-1
   2602..2842    +  promoter       U6 promoter: RNA polymerase III promoter for human U6 snRNA
   2895..2962    +  misc_RNA       tracrRNA (fragment): trans-activating CRISPR RNA for the Streptococcus pyogenes CRISPR/Cas9 system
   2981..2999    +  CDS            small t antigen (fragment): SV40 (simian virus 40) small t antigen
   3025..3236    +  promoter       EF-1α core promoter: core promoter for human elongation factor EF-1α
   3261..7364    +  CDS            Cas9: Cas9 (Csn1) endonuclease from the Streptococcus pyogenes Type II CRISPR/Cas system generates RNA-guided double strand breaks in DNA
   7503..8210    +  CDS            mCherry2: mCherry2 is a basic (constitutively fluorescent) red fluorescent protein published in 2017, derived from Discosoma sp.. It has very low acid sensitivity.
   8229..8817    +  misc_feature   WPRE: woodchuck hepatitis virus posttranscriptional regulatory element
   8868..8887    +  misc_feature   cPPT/CTS (fragment): central polypurine tract and central termination sequence of HIV-1
   8889..9122    +  LTR            3' LTR (ΔU3): self-inactivating 3' long terminal repeat (LTR) from HIV-1
   9154..9378    +  polyA_signal   bGH poly(A) signal: bovine growth hormone polyadenylation signal
   9382..9401    +  promoter       SV40 promoter (fragment): SV40 enhancer and early promoter
   9422..9472    -  CDS            lacI (fragment): lac repressor; lacI; The lac repressor binds to the lac operator to inhibit transcription in E. coli. This inhibition can be relieved by adding lactose or isopropyl-β-D-thiogalactopyranoside (IPTG).
   9655..10243   -  rep_origin     ori: high-copy-number ColE1/pMB1/pBR322/pUC origin of replication
  10414..11274   -  CDS            AmpR: β-lactamase; bla; confers resistance to ampicillin, carbenicillin, and related antibiotics
  11275..11379   -  promoter       AmpR promoter: bla
