[The description below was written by a language model from this plasmid's Addgene catalogue record and pLannotate feature annotations shown in this document.]
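Description:
pCF826-recipient_U6-sgRNA-EFS-Cas9-P2A-mCherry2 is an all-in-one lentiviral CRISPR vector (about 11.4 kb) for delivering Streptococcus pyogenes Cas9, a single guide RNA and a red fluorescent marker to mammalian cells. It is propagated in E. coli through a high-copy ColE1/pUC-type origin and selected with ampicillin via the β-lactamase gene. The record lists a recombination-deficient growth strain, as is usual for plasmids carrying repeated LTRs. The viral backbone has a third-generation, self-inactivating layout. A CMV enhancer/promoter replaces the U3 region upstream of a truncated HIV-1 5' LTR to drive genomic RNA production in packaging cells. This is followed by the Ψ packaging signal with a gag fragment, the Rev response element for Rev-dependent nuclear export, and the cPPT/CTS. The transfer cassette ends with a WPRE to boost transcript stability and expression, a ΔU3 3' LTR and a bGH polyadenylation signal.

The payload consists of two expression units. A human U6 RNA polymerase III promoter drives an sgRNA scaffold (annotated as a tracrRNA fragment). As a "recipient" vector it carries no targeting spacer; the recorded guide position instead holds a short stuffer that appears to be flanked by paired type IIS restriction sites, presumably so that user-defined spacer oligonucleotides can be cloned in. Downstream, the EF-1α core (EFS) promoter transcribes Cas9 linked to mCherry2. According to the construct name, the two are joined by a P2A self-cleaving peptide, which is not separately annotated in the feature table, so both proteins come from one transcript and red fluorescence reports Cas9-expressing cells. No mammalian drug-selection marker is annotated, so transduced cells would be identified or sorted by fluorescence. The associated publication concerns CRISPR-mediated killing of glioma cells by targeting non-coding genomic sequences.
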