Addgene plasmid #211688: pCF826-recipient_U6-sgRNA-EFS-Cas9-P2A-mCherry2
Purpose: U6-sgRNA-EFS-Cas9-P2A-mCherry2
Depositing lab: Christof Fellmann. Depositing organization: J. David Gladstone Institutes. Publication: Targeting the non-coding genome and temozolomide signature enables CRISPR-mediated glioma oncolysis. Tan IL, Perez AR, Lew RJ, Sun X, Baldwin A, Zhu YK, Shah MM, Berger MS, Doudna JA, Fellmann C. Cell Rep. 2023 Nov 28;42(11):113339. doi: 10.1016/j.celrep.2023.113339. Epub 2023 Nov 2. PubMed 37917583.
Backbone
  Vector backbone: pCF826
  Vector type: Mammalian Expression, Lentiviral, CRISPR
Growth in bacteria
  Bacterial resistance: Ampicillin, 100 μg/mL
  Growth temperature: 37°C
  Growth strain: NEB Stable
  Copy number: Unknown
Gene/Insert
  Gene/Insert name: SpyCas9 and guide RNA recipient vector
  gRNA/shRNA sequence: gGAGACGgaggacgacgaaCGTCTCt
Terms and licenses: Academic/Nonprofit Terms; Industry Terms: Not Available to Industry
How to cite: pCF826-recipient_U6-sgRNA-EFS-Cas9-P2A-mCherry2 was a gift from Christof Fellmann (Addgene plasmid # 211688 ; http://n2t.net/addgene:211688 ; RRID:Addgene_211688)
